>Addgene plasmid #157581 | pD649-HAsp-CNTN4-COMP5AP-AviTag-9xHis | depositor full sequence | sequence record 304271 | Full Sequence
TTTCAATATTATTGAAGCATTTATCAGGGTTATTGTCTCATGAGCGGATACATATTTGAATGTATTTAGA
AAAATAAACAAATAGGGGTCAGTGTTACAACCAATTAACCAATTCTGAACATTATCGCGAGCCCATTTAT
ACCTGAATATGGCTCATAACACCCCTTGCTCATGACCAAAATCCCTTAACGTGAGTTACGCGCGCGTCGT
TCCACTGAGCGTCAGACCCCGTAGAAAAGATCAAAGGATCTTCTTGAGATCCTTTTTTTCTGCGCGTAAT
CTGCTGCTTGCAAACAAAAAAACCACCGCTACCAGCGGTGGTTTGTTTGCCGGATCAAGAGCTACCAACT
CTTTTTCCGAAGGTAACTGGCTTCAGCAGAGCGCAGATACCAAATACTGTTCTTCTAGTGTAGCCGTAGT
TAGCCCACCACTTCAAGAACTCTGTAGCACCGCCTACATACCTCGCTCTGCTAATCCTGTTACCAGTGGC
TGCTGCCAGTGGCGATAAGTCGTGTCTTACCGGGTTGGACTCAAGACGATAGTTACCGGATAAGGCGCAG
CGGTCGGGCTGAACGGGGGGTTCGTGCACACAGCCCAGCTTGGAGCGAACGACCTACACCGAACTGAGAT
ACCTACAGCGTGAGCTATGAGAAAGCGCCACGCTTCCCGAAGGGAGAAAGGCGGACAGGTATCCGGTAAG
CGGCAGGGTCGGAACAGGAGAGCGCACGAGGGAGCTTCCAGGGGGAAACGCCTGGTATCTTTATAGTCCT
GTCGGGTTTCGCCACCTCTGACTTGAGCGTCGATTTTTGTGATGCTCGTCAGGGGGGCGGAGCCTATGGA
AAAACGCCAGCAACGCGGCCTTTTTACGGTTCCTGGCCTTTTGCTGGCCTTTTGCTCACATGTTCTTTCC
TGCGTTATCCCCTGATTCTGTGGATAACCGTATTACCGCCTTTGAGTGAGCTGATACCGCTCGCCGCAGC
CGAACGACCGAGCGCAGCGAGTCAGTGAGCGAGGAAGCGGAAGGCGAGAGTAGGGAACTGCCAGGCATCA
AACTAAGCAGAAGGCCCCTGACGGATGGCCTTTTTGCGTTTCTACAAACTCTTTCTGTGTTGTAAAACGA
CGGCCAGTCTTAAGCTCGGGCCCCCTGGGCGGTTCTGATAACGAGTAATCGTTAATCCGCAAATAACGTA
AAAACCCGCTTCGGCGGGTTTTTTTATGGGGGGAGTTTAGGGAAAGAGCATTTGTCAGAATATTTAAGGG
CGCCTGTCACTTTGCTTGATATATGAGAATTATTTAACCTTATAAATGAGAAAAAAGCAACGCACTTTAA
ATAAGATACGTTGCTTTTTCGATTGATGAACACCTATAATTAAACTATTCATCTATTATTTATGATTTTT
TGTATATACAATATTTCTAGTTTGTTAAAGAGAATTAAGAAAATAAATCTCGAAAATAATAAAGGGAAAA
TCAGTTTTTGATATCAAAATTATACATGTCAACGATAATACAAAATATAATACAAACTATAAGATGTTAT
CAGTATTTATTATCATTTAGAATAAATTTTGTGTCGCCCTTAATTGTGAGCGGATAACAATTACGAGCTT
CATGCACAGTGGCGTTGACTCAATATTGGCCATTAGCCATATTATTCATTGGTTATATAGCATAAATCAA
TATTGGCTATTGGCCATTGCATACGTTGTATCTATATCATAATATGTACATTTATATTGGCTCATGTCCA
ATATGACCGCCATGTTGGCATTGATTATTGACTAGTTATTAATAGTAATCAATTACGGGGTCATTAGTTC
ATAGCCCATATATGGAGTTCCGCGTTACATAACTTACGGTAAATGGCCCGCCTGGCTGACCGCCCAACGA
CCCCCGCCCATTGACGTCAATAATGACGTATGTTCCCATAGTAACGCCAATAGGGACTTTCCATTGACGT
CAATGGGTGGAGTATTTACGGTAAACTGCCCACTTGGCAGTACATCAAGTGTATCATATGCCAAGTACGC
CCCCTATTGACGTCAATGACGGTAAATGGCCCGCCTGGCATTATGCCCAGTACATGACCTTATGGGACTT
TCCTACTTGGCAGTACATCTACGTATTAGTCATCGCTATTACCATGGTGATGCGGTTTTGGCAGTACATC
AATGGGCGTGGATAGCGGTTTGACTCACGGGGATTTCCAAGTCTCCACCCCATTGACGTCAATGGGAGTT
TGTTTTGGCACCAAAATCAACGGGACTTTCCAAAATGTCGTAACAACTCCGCCCCATTGACGCAAATGGG
CGGTAGGCGTGTACGGTGGGAGGTCTATATAAGCAGAGCTCGTTTAGTGAACCGTCAGATCGCCTGGAGA
CGCCATCCACGCTGTTTTGACCTCCATAGAAGACACCGGGACCGATCCAGCCTCCGCGGCCGGGAACGGT
GCATTGGAACGCGGATTCCCCGTGCCAAGAGTGACGTAAGTACCGCCTATAGAGTCTATAGGCCCACCCC
CTTGGCTTCGTTAGAACGCGGCTACAATTAATACATAACCTTATGTATCATACACATACGATTTAGGTGA
CACTATAGAATAACATCCACTTTGCCTTTCTCTCCACAGGTGTCCACTCCCAGGTCCAACTGCACCTCGG
TTCTATCGAAAACGCGCCTGCTAGCGCCACCATGAAGACCATCATTGCCCTGAGCTACATCTTCTGCCTG
GTGTTCGCTGCGGCCGCCGATGATTCTACACTGCACGGCCCCATCTTCATCCAAGAGCCTTCTCCAGTGA
TGTTCCCTCTGGACAGCGAAGAGAAGAAAGTGAAGCTGAACTGCGAAGTGAAGGGCAACCCCAAGCCTCA
CATCCGGTGGAAGCTGAATGGCACCGATGTGGACACCGGCATGGACTTCAGATACAGCGTGGTGGAAGGC
AGCCTGCTGATCAACAACCCCAACAAGACACAGGACGCCGGCACCTACCAGTGTACCGCCACAAATAGCT
TCGGCACCATCGTGTCCAGAGAGGCCAAGCTGCAGTTCGCCTACCTGGACAACTTCAAGACCCGGACCAG
ATCCACCGTGTCCGTTAGAAGAGGACAAGGCATGGTGCTGCTGTGTGGCCCTCCTCCTCATTCCGGCGAA
CTGTCCTACGCCTGGATCTTCAACGAGTACCCCAGCTACCAGGACAACCGCAGATTCGTGTCCCAAGAGA
CAGGCAACCTGTATATCGCCAAGGTGGAAAAGTCCGACGTGGGCAACTACACCTGTGTGGTCACCAACAC
CGTGACCAACCACAAGGTGCTGGGACCTCCAACACCTCTGATCCTGAGAAACGATGGCGTGATGGGCGAG
TACGAGCCCAAGATCGAGGTGCAGTTTCCCGAGACAGTGCCTACAGCCAAGGGCGCCACAGTGAAACTGG
AATGCTTTGCCCTGGGCAACCCTGTGCCTACCATTATCTGGCGGAGAGCCGATGGCAAGCCTATCGCCAG
AAAGGCCAGAAGGCACAAGAGCAACGGCATCCTGGAAATCCCCAACTTCCAGCAAGAGGATGCCGGCCTG
TATGAGTGCGTGGCCGAGAACAGCAGAGGCAAGAATGTGGCCAGAGGCCAGCTGACCTTCTACGCCCAGC
CTAACTGGATTCAGAAGATCAACGACATCCACGTGGCCATGGAAGAGAACGTGTTCTGGGAGTGCAAGGC
CAACGGCAGACCCAAGCCAACCTACAAGTGGCTGAAGAATGGCGAGCCCCTGCTGACCAGAGACAGAATC
CAGATCGAGCAGGGCACCCTGAACATCACAATCGTGAATCTGAGCGACGCCGGGATGTACCAGTGTCTGG
CCGAAAACAAGCACGGCGTGATCTTCAGCAATGCCGAGCTGTCTGTGATCGCCGTGGGACCCGATTTCAG
CAGAACACTGCTGAAGAGAGTGACCCTGGTCAAAGTCGGCGGCGAGGTTGTGATCGAGTGCAAGCCTAAG
GCCTCTCCTAAGCCTGTGTACACCTGGAAGAAGGGCAGAGACATCCTGAAAGAGAACGAGCGGATCACCA
TCAGCGAGGACGGCAACCTGAGAATCATCAACGTGACCAAGAGCGACGCTGGCAGCTATACCTGTATCGC
CACCAATCACTTTGGCACCGCCAGCAGCACAGGCAATCTGGTGGTCAAGGACCCCACCAGAGTGATGGTG
CCTCCAAGCAGCATGGATGTGACAGTGGGCGAGAGCATCGTGCTGCCTTGTCAAGTGACACACGACCACA
GCCTGGACATCGTGTTCACCTGGTCCTTCAACGGCCACCTGATCGACTTCGACAGAGATGGCGACCACTT
CGAGAGAGTCGGAGGACAGGATTCTGCCGGCGACCTGATGATCCGGAACATCCAGCTGAAGCACGCCGGC
AAATACGTGTGCATGGTGCAGACCTCCGTGGACAGACTGTCTGCCGCTGCCGATCTGATCGTTAGAGGAC
CTCCTGGACCTCCAGAGGCCGTGACCATCGATGAGATCACCGATACAACAGCCCAGCTGTCTTGGCGGCC
TGGACCTGATAATCACAGCCCCATCACTATGTACGTGATCCAGGCCAGAACACCCTTCAGCGTTGGATGG
CAGGCTGTGTCTACAGTGCCTGAGCTGATCGACGGCAAGACCTTTACAGCCACCGTCGTGGGCCTGAATC
CTTGGGTCGAGTATGAGTTTAGAACCGTGGCCGCCAACGTGATCGGAATCGGAGAACCTAGCAGACCCAG
CGAGAAGCGGAGAACTGAAGAGGCCCTGCCTGAAGTGACCCCTGCTAATGTTTCTGGCGGCGGAGGCTCT
AAGTCCGAGCTGGTTATTACCTGGGAGACTGTGCCCGAGGAACTGCAGAATGGCAGAGGCTTTGGCTACG
TGGTGGCCTTCAGACCCTACGGCAAGATGATCTGGATGCTGACCGTGCTGGCTTCCGCCGATGCCAGCAG
ATACGTGTTCAGAAACGAGAGCGTGCACCCTTTCAGCCCCTTCGAAGTGAAAGTGGGCGTGTTCAACAAC
AAAGGCGAGGGCCCTTTTAGCCCCACCACAGTGGTTTACAGCGCCGAGGAAGAACCTACCAAGCCTCCTG
CCAGCATCTTCGCCAGAAGCCTGTCTGCCACCGACATCGAAGTGTTTTGGGCCTCTCCACTGGAAAAGAA
CCGGGGAAGAATCCAGGGCTATGAAGTGAAGTACTGGCGGCACGAGGACAAAGAGGAAAACGCCCGGAAG
ATCCGGACCGTGGGCAATCAGACCAGCACCAAGATCACCAATCTGAAGGGCAGCGTGCTGTACCACCTGG
CCGTGAAGGCCTATAATAGCGCCGGAACAGGACCAAGCAGCGCCACCGTGAATGTGACCACAAGAAAGCC
TCCACCTAGCCAGCCTCCAGGCAACATCATCTGGAACAGCAGCGACAGCAAGATCATCCTGAACTGGGAC
CAAGTGAAGGCCCTGGACAATGAGTCCGAAGTCAAGGGCTATAAGGTGCTGTACAGATGGAACCGGCAGT
CCAGCACCAGCGTGATCGAGACAAACAAGACCAGCGTGGAACTGAGCCTGCCTTTCGACGAGGACTACAT
CATCGAGATCAAGCCCTTTTCCGATGGCGGCGACGGAAGCAGCTCTGAGCAGATCAGAATCCCCAAGATC
AGCAACGCCTACGCTGGCGCGCCGGAAGATCAAGTTGATCCAAGATTGATTGATGGCAAGGGCGGATCTC
TGGAGGTGCTGTTCCAGGGACCAGGCGGAAGCGGCAATCCCGGCGGCGATCTGGCCCCCCAGATGCTGCG
CGAGCTGCAGGAGACCAATGCCGCCCTGCAGGACGTGCGCGAGCTGCTGCGCCACCGCGTGAAGGAGATC
ACCTTCCTGAAGAACACCGTGATGGAGTGCGACGCCTGCGGTATGCAGCCCTCTAGAGGCTCCGGCTCCA
TCATCCCAGTTGAGGAGGAGAACCCGGACTTCTGGAACCGCGAGGCAGCCGAGGCCCTGGGTGCCGCCAA
GAAGCTGCAGCCTGCACAGACAGCCGCCAAGAACCTCATCATCTTCCTGGGCGATGGGATGGGGGTGTCT
ACGGTGACAGCTGCCAGGATCCTAAAAGGGCAGAAGAAGGACAAACTGGGGCCTGAGATACCCCTGGCCA
TGGACCGCTTCCCATATGTGGCTCTGTCCAAGACATACAATGTAGACAAACATGTGCCAGACAGTGGAGC
CACAGCCACGGCCTACCTGTGCGGGGTCAAGGGCAACTTCCAGACCATTGGCTTGAGTGCAGCCGCCCGC
TTTAACCAGTGCAACACGACACGCGGCAACGAGGTCATCTCCGTGATGAATCGGGCCAAGAAAGCAGGGA
AGTCAGTGGGAGTGGTAACCACCACACGAGTGCAGCACGCCTCGCCAGCCGGCACCTACGCCCACACGGT
GAACCGCAACTGGTACTCGGACGCCGACGTGCCTGCCTCGGCCCGCCAGGAGGGGTGCCAGGACATCGCT
ACGCAGCTCATCTCCAACATGGACATTGACGTGATCCTAGGTGGAGGCCGAAAGTACATGTTTCGCATGG
GAACCCCAGACCCTGAGTACCCAGATGACTACAGCCAAGGTGGGACCAGGCTGGACGGGAAGAATCTGGT
GCAGGAATGGCTGGCGAAGCGCCAGGGTGCCCGGTATGTGTGGAACCGCACTGAGCTCATGCAGGCTTCC
CTGGACCCGTCTGTGACCCATCTCATGGGTCTCTTTGAGCCTGGAGACATGAAATACGAGATCCACCGAG
ACTCCACACTGGACCCCTCCCTGATGGAGATGACAGAGGCTGCCCTGCGCCTGCTGAGCAGGAACCCCCG
CGGCTTCTTCCTCTTCGTGGAGGGTGGTCGCATCGACCATGGTCATCATGAAAGCAGGGCTTACCGGGCA
CTGACTGAGACGATCATGTTCGACGACGCCATTGAGAGGGCGGGCCAGCTCACCAGCGAGGAGGACACGC
TGAGCCTCGTCACTGCCGACCACTCCCACGTCTTCTCCTTCGGAGGCTACCCCCTGCGAGGGAGCTCCAT
CTTCGGGCTGGCCCCTGGCAAGGCCCGGGACAGGAAGGCCTACACGGTCCTCCTATACGGAAACGGTCCA
GGCTATGTGCTCAAGGACGGCGCCCGGCCGGATGTTACCGAGAGCGAGAGCGGGAGCCCCGAGTATCGGC
AGCAGTCAGCAGTGCCCCTGGACGAAGAGACCCACGCAGGCGAGGACGTGGCGGTGTTCGCGCGCGGCCC
GCAGGCGCACCTGGTTCACGGCGTGCAGGAGCAGACCTTCATAGCGCACGTCATGGCCTTCGCCGCCTGC
CTGGAGCCCTACACCGCCTGCGACCTGGCGCCCCCCGCCGGCACCACCGACGCCGCGCACCCGGGTGGCG
GAGGACTGAACGACATCTTCGAGGCTCAGAAAATCGAATGGCACGAACATCACCATCACCATCACCATCA
CCATTAAGGCCGGCCTGTAGTCACTGGCACAACGCGTTACCCGGTAAGCCAATCGGGTATACACGGTCGT
CATACTGCAGACAGGGTTCTTCTACTTTGCAAGATAGTCTTGAGTAGTAAAATAAATAGATAGAGAAAAT
CAGCCTCGACTGTGCCTTCTAGTTGCCAGCCATCTGTTGTTTGCCCCTCCCCCGTGCCTTCCTTGACCCT
GGAAGGTGCCACTCCCACTGTCCTTTCCTAATAAAATGAGGAAATTGCATCACAACACTCAACCCTATCT
CGGTCTATTCTTTTGATTTATAAGGGATTTTGCCGATTTCGGCCTATTGGTTAAAAAATGAGCTGATTTA
ACAAAAATTTAACGCGAATTAATTCTGTGGAATGTGTGTCAGTTAGGGTGTGGAAAGTCCCCAGGCTCCC
CAGCAGGCAGAAGTATGCAAAGCATGCATCTCAATTAGTCAGCAACCAGGTGTGGAAAGTCCCCAGGCTC
CCCAGCAGGCAGAAGTATGCAAAGCATGCATCTCAATTAGTCAGCAACCATAGTCCCGCCCCTAACTCCG
CCCATCCCGCCCCTAACTCCGCCCAGTTCCGCCCATTCTCCGCCCCATGGCTGACTAATTTTTTTTATTT
ATGCAGAGGCCGAGGCCGCCTCTGCCTCTGAGCTATTCCAGAAGTAGTGAGGAGGCTTTTTTGGAGGCCT
AGGCTTTTGCAAAAAGCTCCCGGGAGCTTGTATATCCATTTTCGGATCTGATCAGCACGTGTTGACAATT
AATCATCGGCATAGTATATCGGCATAGTATAATACGACAAGGTGAGGAACTAAACCATGACCGAGTACAA
GCCCACGGTGCGCCTCGCCACCCGCGACGACGTCCCCAGGGCCGTACGCACCCTCGCCGCCGCGTTCGCC
GACTACCCCGCCACGCGCCACACCGTCGATCCGGACCGCCACATCGAGCGGGTCACCGAGCTGCAAGAAC
TCTTCCTCACGCGCGTCGGGCTCGACATCGGCAAGGTGTGGGTCGCGGACGACGGCGCCGCGGTGGCGGT
CTGGACCACGCCGGAGAGCGTCGAAGCGGGGGCGGTGTTCGCCGAGATCGGCCCGCGCATGGCCGAGTTG
AGCGGTTCCCGGCTGGCCGCGCAGCAACAGATGGAAGGCCTCCTGGCGCCGCACCGGCCCAAGGAGCCCG
CGTGGTTCCTGGCCACCGTCGGCGTCTCGCCCGACCACCAGGGCAAGGGTCTGGGCAGCGCCGTCGTGCT
CCCCGGAGTGGAGGCGGCCGAGCGCGCCGGGGTGCCCGCCTTCCTGGAGACATCCGCGCCCCGCAACCTC
CCCTTCTACGAGCGGCTCGGCTTCACCGTCACCGCCGACGTCGAGGTGCCCGAAGGACCGCGCACCTGGT
GCATGACCCGCAAGCCCGGTGCCTGACACGTGCTACGAGATTTCGATTCCACCGCCGCCTTCTATGAAAG
GTTGGGCTTCGGAATCGTTTTCCGGGACGCCGGCTGGATGATCCTCCAGCGCGGGGATCTCATGCTGGAG
TTCTTCGCCCACCCCAACTTGTTTATTGCAGCTTATAATGGTTACAAATAAAGCAATAGCATCACAAATT
TCACAAATAAAGCATTTTTTTCACTGCATTCTAGTTGTGGTTTGTCCAAACTCATCAATGTATCTTATCA
TGTCTGTATACCGTCGACCTCTAGCTAGAGCTTGGCGTAATCATGGTCATTACCAATGCTTAATCAGTGA
GGCACCTATCTCAGCGATCTGTCTATTTCGTTCATCCATAGTTGCCTGACTCCCCGTCGTGTAGATAACT
ACGATACGGGAGGGCTTACCATCTGGCCCCAGCGCTGCGATGATACCGCGAGAACCACGCTCACCGGCTC
CGGATTTATCAGCAATAAACCAGCCAGCCGGAAGGGCCGAGCGCAGAAGTGGTCCTGCAACTTTATCCGC
CTCCATCCAGTCTATTAATTGTTGCCGGGAAGCTAGAGTAAGTAGTTCGCCAGTTAATAGTTTGCGCAAC
GTTGTTGCCATCGCTACAGGCATCGTGGTGTCACGCTCGTCGTTTGGTATGGCTTCATTCAGCTCCGGTT
CCCAACGATCAAGGCGAGTTACATGATCCCCCATGTTGTGCAAAAAAGCGGTTAGCTCCTTCGGTCCTCC
GATCGTTGTCAGAAGTAAGTTGGCCGCAGTGTTATCACTCATGGTTATGGCAGCACTGCATAATTCTCTT
ACTGTCATGCCATCCGTAAGATGCTTTTCTGTGACTGGTGAGTACTCAACCAAGTCATTCTGAGAATAGT
GTATGCGGCGACCGAGTTGCTCTTGCCCGGCGTCAATACGGGATAATACCGCGCCACATAGCAGAACTTT
AAAAGTGCTCATCATTGGAAAACGTTCTTCGGGGCGAAAACTCTCAAGGATCTTACCGCTGTTGAGATCC
AGTTCGATGTAACCCACTCGTGCACCCAACTGATCTTCAGCATCTTTTACTTTCACCAGCGTTTCTGGGT
GAGCAAAAACAGGAAGGCAAAATGCCGCAAAAAAGGGAATAAGGGCGACACGGAAATGTTGAATACTCAT
ATTCTTCCTT
Features (pLannotate 1.2.2; 24 found; start..end, strand, type, name):
    119..143     -  CDS            KanR (fragment): aminoglycoside phosphotransferase; aph(3')-Ia; confers resistance to kanamycin
    254..842     +  rep_origin     ori: high-copy-number ColE1/pMB1/pBR322/pUC origin of replication
   1067..1084    +  terminator     rrnB T2 terminator (fragment): transcription terminator T2 from the E. coli rrnB gene
   1109..1128    -  CDS            lacZα (fragment): LacZα fragment of β-galactosidase; lacZ fragment
   1584..1600    +  protein_bind   lac operator: The lac repressor binds to the lac operator to inhibit transcription in E. coli. This inhibition can be relieved by adding lactose or isopropyl-β-D-thiogalactopyranoside (IPTG). lac repressor encoded by lacI
   1843..2146    +  enhancer       CMV enhancer: human cytomegalovirus immediate early enhancer
   2147..2350    +  promoter       CMV promoter: human cytomegalovirus (CMV) immediate early promoter
   2486..2529    +  intron         CMV intron (fragment): modified intron A from human cytomegalovirus
   2581..2599    +  promoter       SP6 promoter: promoter for bacteriophage SP6 RNA polymerase
   2603..2640    +  CDS            IgH signal sequence (fragment): signal sequence from the mouse immunoglobulin heavy chain variable region
   2713..5685    +  CDS            CNTN4: CNTN4_HUMAN - Experimental evidence at protein level: Swiss-Prot protein existence level 1. Contactins mediate cell surface interactions during nervous system development. Has some neurite outgrowth-promoting activity. May be involved in synaptogenesis. From Homo sapiens (Human).
   5782..5961    +  CDS            Comp (fragment): COMP_RAT - Experimental evidence at protein level: Swiss-Prot protein existence level 1. May play a role in the structural integrity of cartilage via its interaction with other extracellular matrix proteins such as the collagens and fibronectin. Can mediate the interaction of chondrocytes with the cartilage extracellular matrix through interaction with cell surface integrin receptors. Could play a role in the pathogenesis of osteoarthritis. Potent suppressor of apoptosis in both primary chondrocytes and transformed cells. Suppresses apoptosis by blocking the activation of caspase-3 and by indu
   5949..7401    +  CDS            SEAP (fragment): secreted alkaline phosphatase from human placenta The natural enzyme has a C-terminal transmembrane sequence that is replaced by a GPI anchor.
   7426..7467    +  CDS            AviTag™ (fragment): peptide tag that allows for enzymatic biotinylation
   7471..7494    +  CDS            8xHis: 8xHis affinity tag
   7640..7751    +  polyA_signal   bGH poly(A) signal: bovine growth hormone polyadenylation signal
   7752..7860    +  rep_origin     f1 ori (fragment): f1 bacteriophage origin of replication; arrow indicates direction of (+) strand synthesis
   7874..8203    +  promoter       SV40 promoter: SV40 enhancer and early promoter
   8251..8298    +  promoter       EM7 promoter: synthetic bacterial promoter&nbsp
   8317..8916    +  CDS            PuroR (fragment): puromycin N-acetyltransferase; pac from Streptomyces; confers resistance to puromycin
   8926..9051    +  CDS            ble (fragment): BLE_KLEPN - Experimental evidence at protein level: Swiss-Prot protein existence level 1. Binding protein with a strong affinity to the bleomycin family of antibiotics. Binds to CL990; an antimitotic-antibiotic compound. From Klebsiella pneumoniae.
   9046..9167    +  polyA_signal   SV40 poly(A) signal: SV40 polyadenylation signal
   9220..10080   -  CDS            AmpR: β-lactamase; bla; confers resistance to ampicillin, carbenicillin, and related antibiotics
  10083..89      -  promoter       AmpR promoter (fragment) (across the origin): bla
