[The description below was written by a language model from this plasmid's Addgene catalogue record and pLannotate feature annotations shown in this document.]
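Description:
pD649-HAsp-CNTN4-COMP5AP-AviTag-9xHis is a mammalian expression plasmid of about 10.1 kb built on the pD649 backbone. It is designed to secrete the extracellular domain of human contactin-4 (CNTN4, also called AXCAM or BIG-2) as a multimeric, enzymatically detectable fusion protein. It is propagated in E. coli at high copy from a ColE1/pUC-type origin under ampicillin selection (β-lactamase). The feature table also shows an SV40 promoter/EM7 promoter unit driving a puromycin N-acetyltransferase gene followed by an SV40 poly(A) signal, which could support selection in mammalian cells, although the catalogue entry does not mention this use. The short KanR, lacZα, ble, f1 ori and rrnB terminator hits are annotated only as fragments and appear to be backbone remnants.

Expression is driven by the CMV enhancer and immediate-early promoter, followed by an annotated fragment of CMV intron A and an SP6 promoter that allows in vitro transcription and serves as a sequencing primer site. The open reading frame begins with a leader peptide: the plasmid name indicates an "HAsp" signal sequence, while the automated annotation labels a fragment here as IgH-like. The synthesized CNTN4 insert is cloned between preserved NotI and AscI sites. It is fused at its C terminus to the coiled-coil pentamerization domain of rat cartilage oligomeric matrix protein (COMP), human placental alkaline phosphatase, an AviTag for site-specific enzymatic biotinylation, and a polyhistidine tag (9xHis by name, annotated as 8xHis), and the unit ends with a bGH poly(A) signal. Pentamerization raises avidity for weak interactions, and the phosphatase gives a colorimetric readout. This suits the construct to use as a soluble probe in extracellular protein–protein interaction screens such as the human IgSF cell-surface interactome study it comes from. The depositor notes that some plasmids in this collection may carry an IS4-like transposase insertion upstream of the CMV promoter; none is annotated here.
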