Addgene plasmid #157581: pD649-HAsp-CNTN4-COMP5AP-AviTag-9xHis
Purpose: Mammalian expression of cell-surface protein extracellular domain fused to COMP5AP-AviTag-9xHis. Protein is secreted from cells.
Depositing lab: Chris Garcia. Depositing organization: Stanford University. Publication: A Human IgSF Cell-Surface Interactome Reveals a Complex Network of Protein-Protein Interactions. Wojtowicz WM, Vielmetter J, Fernandes RA, Siepe DH, Eastman CL, Chisholm GB, Cox S, Klock H, Anderson PW, Rue SM, Miller JJ, Glaser SM, Bragstad ML, Vance J, Lam AW, Lesley SA, Zinn K, Garcia KC. Cell. 2020 Aug 20;182(4):1027-1043.e17. doi: 10.1016/j.cell.2020.07.025. PubMed 32822567.
Backbone
  Vector backbone: pD649
  Backbone size w/o insert (bp): 7153
  Vector type: Mammalian Expression
Growth in bacteria
  Bacterial resistance: Ampicillin, 100 μg/mL
  Growth temperature: 37°C
  Growth strain: DH5alpha
  Copy number: High Copy
Gene/Insert
  Gene/Insert name: CNTN4
  Species: H. sapiens (human)
  Insert size (bp): 2937
  Entrez Gene: CNTN4 (a.k.a. AXCAM, BIG-2)
  Promoter: CMV/SP6
  Tag / fusion protein: COMP5AP-AviTag-9xHis (C terminal on backbone)
  Cloning method: Restriction Enzyme; 5′ cloning site GCGGCCGC (not destroyed); 3′ cloning site GGCGCGCC (not destroyed)
  Sequencing primers: 5′ ATTTAGGTGACACTATAG; 3′ CGTCGCACTCCATCACGGTG
Resource information
  A portion of this plasmid was derived from a plasmid made by: synthesis by ThermoFisher
Terms and licenses: Academic/Nonprofit Terms; Industry Terms: Not Available to Industry
Depositor comments: Some plasmids in this collection may have an IS4-like element ISVsa5 family transposase upstream of the CMV promoter.
How to cite: pD649-HAsp-CNTN4-COMP5AP-AviTag-9xHis was a gift from Chris Garcia (Addgene plasmid # 157581 ; http://n2t.net/addgene:157581 ; RRID:Addgene_157581)
