>Addgene plasmid #157581 | pD649-HAsp-CNTN4-COMP5AP-AviTag-9xHis | depositor partial sequence | sequence record 304272 | insert (extracellular domain)
GATGATTCTACACTGCACGGCCCCATCTTCATCCAAGAGCCTTCTCCAGTGATGTTCCCTCTGGACAGCG
AAGAGAAGAAAGTGAAGCTGAACTGCGAAGTGAAGGGCAACCCCAAGCCTCACATCCGGTGGAAGCTGAA
TGGCACCGATGTGGACACCGGCATGGACTTCAGATACAGCGTGGTGGAAGGCAGCCTGCTGATCAACAAC
CCCAACAAGACACAGGACGCCGGCACCTACCAGTGTACCGCCACAAATAGCTTCGGCACCATCGTGTCCA
GAGAGGCCAAGCTGCAGTTCGCCTACCTGGACAACTTCAAGACCCGGACCAGATCCACCGTGTCCGTTAG
AAGAGGACAAGGCATGGTGCTGCTGTGTGGCCCTCCTCCTCATTCCGGCGAACTGTCCTACGCCTGGATC
TTCAACGAGTACCCCAGCTACCAGGACAACCGCAGATTCGTGTCCCAAGAGACAGGCAACCTGTATATCG
CCAAGGTGGAAAAGTCCGACGTGGGCAACTACACCTGTGTGGTCACCAACACCGTGACCAACCACAAGGT
GCTGGGACCTCCAACACCTCTGATCCTGAGAAACGATGGCGTGATGGGCGAGTACGAGCCCAAGATCGAG
GTGCAGTTTCCCGAGACAGTGCCTACAGCCAAGGGCGCCACAGTGAAACTGGAATGCTTTGCCCTGGGCA
ACCCTGTGCCTACCATTATCTGGCGGAGAGCCGATGGCAAGCCTATCGCCAGAAAGGCCAGAAGGCACAA
GAGCAACGGCATCCTGGAAATCCCCAACTTCCAGCAAGAGGATGCCGGCCTGTATGAGTGCGTGGCCGAG
AACAGCAGAGGCAAGAATGTGGCCAGAGGCCAGCTGACCTTCTACGCCCAGCCTAACTGGATTCAGAAGA
TCAACGACATCCACGTGGCCATGGAAGAGAACGTGTTCTGGGAGTGCAAGGCCAACGGCAGACCCAAGCC
AACCTACAAGTGGCTGAAGAATGGCGAGCCCCTGCTGACCAGAGACAGAATCCAGATCGAGCAGGGCACC
CTGAACATCACAATCGTGAATCTGAGCGACGCCGGGATGTACCAGTGTCTGGCCGAAAACAAGCACGGCG
TGATCTTCAGCAATGCCGAGCTGTCTGTGATCGCCGTGGGACCCGATTTCAGCAGAACACTGCTGAAGAG
AGTGACCCTGGTCAAAGTCGGCGGCGAGGTTGTGATCGAGTGCAAGCCTAAGGCCTCTCCTAAGCCTGTG
TACACCTGGAAGAAGGGCAGAGACATCCTGAAAGAGAACGAGCGGATCACCATCAGCGAGGACGGCAACC
TGAGAATCATCAACGTGACCAAGAGCGACGCTGGCAGCTATACCTGTATCGCCACCAATCACTTTGGCAC
CGCCAGCAGCACAGGCAATCTGGTGGTCAAGGACCCCACCAGAGTGATGGTGCCTCCAAGCAGCATGGAT
GTGACAGTGGGCGAGAGCATCGTGCTGCCTTGTCAAGTGACACACGACCACAGCCTGGACATCGTGTTCA
CCTGGTCCTTCAACGGCCACCTGATCGACTTCGACAGAGATGGCGACCACTTCGAGAGAGTCGGAGGACA
GGATTCTGCCGGCGACCTGATGATCCGGAACATCCAGCTGAAGCACGCCGGCAAATACGTGTGCATGGTG
CAGACCTCCGTGGACAGACTGTCTGCCGCTGCCGATCTGATCGTTAGAGGACCTCCTGGACCTCCAGAGG
CCGTGACCATCGATGAGATCACCGATACAACAGCCCAGCTGTCTTGGCGGCCTGGACCTGATAATCACAG
CCCCATCACTATGTACGTGATCCAGGCCAGAACACCCTTCAGCGTTGGATGGCAGGCTGTGTCTACAGTG
CCTGAGCTGATCGACGGCAAGACCTTTACAGCCACCGTCGTGGGCCTGAATCCTTGGGTCGAGTATGAGT
TTAGAACCGTGGCCGCCAACGTGATCGGAATCGGAGAACCTAGCAGACCCAGCGAGAAGCGGAGAACTGA
AGAGGCCCTGCCTGAAGTGACCCCTGCTAATGTTTCTGGCGGCGGAGGCTCTAAGTCCGAGCTGGTTATT
ACCTGGGAGACTGTGCCCGAGGAACTGCAGAATGGCAGAGGCTTTGGCTACGTGGTGGCCTTCAGACCCT
ACGGCAAGATGATCTGGATGCTGACCGTGCTGGCTTCCGCCGATGCCAGCAGATACGTGTTCAGAAACGA
GAGCGTGCACCCTTTCAGCCCCTTCGAAGTGAAAGTGGGCGTGTTCAACAACAAAGGCGAGGGCCCTTTT
AGCCCCACCACAGTGGTTTACAGCGCCGAGGAAGAACCTACCAAGCCTCCTGCCAGCATCTTCGCCAGAA
GCCTGTCTGCCACCGACATCGAAGTGTTTTGGGCCTCTCCACTGGAAAAGAACCGGGGAAGAATCCAGGG
CTATGAAGTGAAGTACTGGCGGCACGAGGACAAAGAGGAAAACGCCCGGAAGATCCGGACCGTGGGCAAT
CAGACCAGCACCAAGATCACCAATCTGAAGGGCAGCGTGCTGTACCACCTGGCCGTGAAGGCCTATAATA
GCGCCGGAACAGGACCAAGCAGCGCCACCGTGAATGTGACCACAAGAAAGCCTCCACCTAGCCAGCCTCC
AGGCAACATCATCTGGAACAGCAGCGACAGCAAGATCATCCTGAACTGGGACCAAGTGAAGGCCCTGGAC
AATGAGTCCGAAGTCAAGGGCTATAAGGTGCTGTACAGATGGAACCGGCAGTCCAGCACCAGCGTGATCG
AGACAAACAAGACCAGCGTGGAACTGAGCCTGCCTTTCGACGAGGACTACATCATCGAGATCAAGCCCTT
TTCCGATGGCGGCGACGGAAGCAGCTCTGAGCAGATCAGAATCCCCAAGATCAGCAACGCCTACGCT
